Addgene plasmid #122982: pAAV hSyn mCh-IRES-BoNT/B(1-146)-iLID
Purpose: AAV plasmid with human synapsin promoter driving mCh and BoNT/B amino acids 1-146 fused to iLID(V416I), separated with an IRES element. Co-express with SSPB-BoNT(147-441, Y365A) for sPA-BoNT
Depositing lab: Matthew Kennedy. Depositing organization: University of Colorado Denver and Anschutz Medical Campus. Publication: A Photoactivatable Botulinum Neurotoxin for Inducible Control of Neurotransmission. Liu Q, Sinnen BL, Boxer EE, Schneider MW, Grybko MJ, Buchta WC, Gibson ES, Wysoczynski CL, Ford CP, Gottschalk A, Aoto J, Tucker CL, Kennedy MJ. Neuron. 2019 Jan 15. pii: S0896-6273(19)30003-0. doi: 10.1016/j.neuron.2019.01.002. PubMed 30704911.
Backbone
  Vector backbone: pAAV hSyn
  Backbone size w/o insert (bp): 4500
  Total vector size (bp): 6800
  Vector type: Mammalian Expression, AAV
Growth in bacteria
  Bacterial resistance: Ampicillin, 100 μg/mL
  Growth temperature: 37°C
  Growth strain: NEB Stable
  Copy number: High Copy
Gene/Insert
  Gene/Insert name: mCh-IRES-BoNT/B(1-146)-iLID
  Species: Synthetic
  Insert size (bp): 2300
  Mutation: iLID contains long lived V416I mutation
  Promoter: human synapsin
  Tag / fusion protein: mCh
  Cloning method: Restriction Enzyme; 5′ cloning site NheI (not destroyed); 3′ cloning site EcoRI (not destroyed)
  Sequencing primers: 5′ actcagcgctgcctcagt; 3′ ccacatagcgtaaaaggagcaac
Resource information
  A portion of this plasmid was derived from a plasmid made by: iLID was obtained from Dr. Brian Kuhlman's lab (University of North Carolina, Chapel Hill) BoNT/B was a gift from Dr Thomas Binz (Hannover Medical School)
Terms and licenses: Academic/Nonprofit Terms; Industry Terms: Not Available to Industry
How to cite: pAAV hSyn mCh-IRES-BoNT/B(1-146)-iLID was a gift from Matthew Kennedy (Addgene plasmid # 122982 ; http://n2t.net/addgene:122982 ; RRID:Addgene_122982)
