[The description below was written by a language model from this plasmid's Addgene catalogue record and pLannotate feature annotations shown in this document.]
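Description:
pAAV hSyn mCh-IRES-BoNT/B(1-146)-iLID is an AAV transfer plasmid of about 6.8 kb for neuron-specific expression of one half of a light-activated, split botulinum neurotoxin B. It is maintained in bacteria through a high-copy ColE1/pUC-type origin and an ampicillin resistance gene, and it also carries an f1 phage origin. The expression cassette sits between AAV2 inverted terminal repeats, which allow it to be packaged into recombinant AAV. The automated annotation detects a full ITR on the 3′ side but only short ITR fragments on the 5′ side.

Within the ITRs, the human synapsin I promoter drives a bicistronic transcript. The first open reading frame encodes mCherry, which marks expressing cells in red. A picornavirus-type IRES then directs independent translation of BoNT/B residues 1–146 fused to iLID. The iLID module is a LOV2-based light-inducible dimerizer and here carries the V416I mutation, described in the record as long lived. The feature table labels the iLID region as miniSOG, most likely because both are LOV-domain-derived proteins, and its generic note on the toxin heavy chain does not apply to this N-terminal fragment. A WPRE and the human growth hormone polyadenylation signal follow the coding region to enhance transcript processing and expression.

The N-terminal toxin fragment is meant to be co-expressed with a partner construct encoding SSPB fused to BoNT/B(147–441, Y365A). Light-driven iLID–SspB binding brings the two fragments together to reconstitute the toxin, a system the depositors call sPA-BoNT. It is used for optically inducible control of neurotransmission.
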