Features (pLannotate 1.2.2; 18 found; start..end, strand, type, name):
     17..44      +  repeat_region  AAV2 ITR (fragment): inverted terminal repeat of adeno-associated virus serotype 2 inverted
     73..100     +  repeat_region  AAV2 ITR (fragment): inverted terminal repeat of adeno-associated virus serotype 2 inverted
    180..627     +  promoter       hSyn promoter: human synapsin I promoter; confers neuron-specific expression (Kügler et al., 2003)
    659..1366    +  CDS            mCherry: mCherry is a basic (constitutively fluorescent) red fluorescent protein published in 2004, derived from Discosoma sp.. It is reported to be a very rapidly-maturing monomer with low acid sensitivity.
   1715..1963    +  ncRNA          IRES Picorna: Accession: RF00229 - Picornavirus internal ribosome entry site (IRES)
   1992..2429    +  CDS            botB (fragment): BXB_CLOBK - Experimental evidence at protein level: Swiss-Prot protein existence level 1. [Botulinum neurotoxin B heavy chain]: Responsible for host epithelial cell transcytosis, host nerve cell targeting and translocation of light chain (LC) into host cytosol. Composed of 3 subdomains; the translocation domain (TD), and N-terminus and C- terminus of the receptor-binding domain (RBD). The RBD is responsible for the adherence of the toxin to the cell surface. It simultaneously recognizes 2 coreceptors; polysialated gangliosides and host synaptotagmin-1 and -2 (SYT1 and SYT2) which bind simultan
   2505..2822    +  CDS            miniSOG: miniSOG is a basic (constitutively fluorescent) cyan fluorescent protein published in 2011, derived from Arabidopsis thaliana. It requires the cofactor flavin for fluorescence.
   2923..2947    +  misc_feature   MCS (fragment): pBluescript multiple cloning site
   2947..3535    +  misc_feature   WPRE: woodchuck hepatitis virus posttranscriptional regulatory element
   3567..4043    +  polyA_signal   hGH poly(A) signal: human growth hormone polyadenylation signal
   4083..4223    +  repeat_region  AAV2 ITR: inverted terminal repeat of adeno-associated virus serotype 2 inverted
   4228..4279    -  misc_feature   bom (fragment): basis of mobility region from pBR322
   4298..4753    +  rep_origin     f1 ori (sequence partly withheld): f1 bacteriophage origin of replication; arrow indicates direction of (+) strand synthesis
   4754..4803    -  misc_feature   bom (fragment): basis of mobility region from pBR322
   4905..4940    -  CDS            rop (fragment): Rop protein, which maintains plasmids at low copy number; rop
   5035..5139    +  promoter       AmpR promoter: bla
   5140..6000    +  CDS            AmpR: β-lactamase; bla; confers resistance to ampicillin, carbenicillin, and related antibiotics
   6171..6759    +  rep_origin     ori: high-copy-number ColE1/pMB1/pBR322/pUC origin of replication
>Addgene plasmid #122982 | pAAV hSyn mCh-IRES-BoNT/B(1-146)-iLID | addgene full sequence | sequence record 238428 | Addgene NGS Result
CATGTCCTGCAGGCAGCTGCGCGCTCGCTCGCTCACTGAGGCCGCCCGGGCGTCGGGCGACCTTTGGTCG
CCCGGCCTCAGTGAGCGAGCGAGCGCGCAGAGAGGGAGTGGCCAACTCCATCACTAGGGGTTCCTGCGGC
CGCACGCGTGTGTCTAGACTGCAGAGGGCCCTGCGTATGAGTGCAAGTGGGTTTTAGGACCAGGATGAGG
CGGGGTGGGGGTGCCTACCTGACGACCGACCCCGACCCACTGGACAAGCACCCAACCCCCATTCCCCAAA
TTGCGCATCCCCTATCAGAGAGGGGGAGGGGAAACAGGATGCGGCGAGGCGCGTGCGCACTGCCAGCTTC
AGCACCGCGGACAGTGCCTTCGCCCCCGCCTGGCGGCGCGCGCCACCGCCGCCTCAGCACTGAAGGCGCG
CTGACGTCACTCGCCGGTCCCCCGCAAACTCCCCTTCCCGGCCACCTTGGTCGCGTCCGCGCCGCCGCCG
GCCCAGCCGGACCGCACCACGCGAGGCGCGAGATAGGGGGGCACGGGCGCGACCATCTGCGCTGCGGCGC
CGGCGACTCAGCGCTGCCTCAGTCTGCGGTGGGCAGCGGAGGAGTCGTGTCGTGCCTGAGAGCGCAGTCG
AGAAGGTACCGGATCTGCTAGCGCCACCATGGTGAGCAAGGGCGAGGAGGATAACATGGCCATCATCAAG
GAGTTCATGCGCTTCAAGGTGCACATGGAGGGCTCCGTGAACGGCCACGAGTTCGAGATCGAGGGCGAGG
GCGAGGGCCGCCCCTACGAGGGCACCCAGACCGCCAAGCTGAAGGTGACCAAGGGTGGCCCCCTGCCCTT
CGCCTGGGACATCCTGTCCCCTCAGTTCATGTACGGCTCCAAGGCCTACGTGAAGCACCCCGCCGACATC
CCCGACTACTTGAAGCTGTCCTTCCCCGAGGGCTTCAAGTGGGAGCGCGTGATGAACTTCGAGGACGGCG
GCGTGGTGACCGTGACCCAGGACTCCTCCCTGCAGGACGGCGAGTTCATCTACAAGGTGAAGCTGCGCGG
CACCAACTTCCCCTCCGACGGCCCCGTAATGCAGAAGAAGACCATGGGCTGGGAGGCCTCCTCCGAGCGG
ATGTACCCCGAGGACGGCGCCCTGAAGGGCGAGATCAAGCAGAGGCTGAAGCTGAAGGACGGCGGCCACT
ACGACGCTGAGGTCAAGACCACCTACAAGGCCAAGAAGCCCGTGCAGCTGCCCGGCGCCTACAACGTCAA
CATCAAGTTGGACATCACCTCCCACAACGAGGACTACACCATCGTGGAACAGTACGAACGCGCCGAGGGC
CGCCACTCCACCGGCGGCATGGACGAGCTGTACAAGTGTGGCGGCTAGTACTCCGGTATTGCGGTACCCT
TGTACGCCTGTTTTATACTCCCTTCCCGTAACTTAGACGCACAAAACCAAGTTCAATAGAAGGGGGTACA
AACCAGTACCACCACGAACAAGCACTTCTGTTTCCCCGGTGATGTCGTATAGACTGCTTGCGTGGTTGAA
AGCGACGGATCCGTTATCCGCTTATGTACTTCGAGAAGCCCAGTACCACCTCGGAATCTTCGATGCGTTG
CGCTCAGCACTCAACCCCAGAGTGTAGCTTAGGCTGATGAGTCTGGACATCCCTCACCGGTGACGGTGGT
CCAGGCTGCGTTGGCGGCCTACCTATGGCTAACGCCATGGGACGCTAGTTGTGAACAAGGTGTGAAGAGC
CTATTGAGCTACATAAGAATCCTCCGGCCCCTGAATGCGGCTAATCCCAACCTCGGAGCAGGTGGTCACA
AACCAGTGATTGGCCTGTCGTAACGCGCAAGTCCGTGGCGGAACCGACTACTTTGGGTGTCCGTGTTTCC
TTTTATTTTATTGTGGCTGCTTATGGTGACAATCACAGATTGTTATCATAAAGCGAATTGGATAGGATCA
AGCTTATCGATACCGTCGACCTCGAGCCACCATGCCAGTTACAATAAATAATTTTAATTATAATGATCCT
ATTGATAATAATAATATTATTATGATGGAGCCTCCATTTGCGAGAGGTACGGGGAGATATTATAAAGCTT
TTAAAATCACAGATCGTATTTGGATAATACCGGAAAGATATACTTTTGGATATAAACCTGAGGATTTTAA
TAAAAGTTCCGGTATTTTTAATAGAGATGTTTGTGAATATTATGATCCAGATTACTTAAATACTAATGAT
AAAAAGAATATATTTTTACAAACAATGATCAAGTTATTTAATAGAATCAAATCAAAACCATTGGGTGAAA
AGTTATTAGAGATGATTATAAATGGTATACCTTATCTTGGAGATAGACGTGTTCCACTCGAAGAGTTTAA
CACAAACATTGCTAGTGTAACTGTTAATAAATTAATCAGTAATCCAGGAGGCGGCCGCAGCGGTGGCGGT
GGCTCTGGAGGTGGGTCCGAGCTCGGGGAGTTTCTGGCAACCACACTGGAACGGATCGAGAAAAATTTCA
TCATTACTGATCCGAGACTGCCTGACAACCCAATCATTTTTGCGAGCGATTCCTTCCTGCAGCTGACAGA
ATATTCTCGGGAAGAGATCCTGGGGCGCAATTGCCGTTTTCTGCAGGGACCCGAGACAGACCGTGCCACT
GTTCGGAAAATCAGAGATGCTATTGACAACCAGACTGAAGTGACCGTTCAGCTGATCAATTATACCAAGA
GCGGCAAGAAGTTCTGGAACGTGTTCCACCTGCAGCCGATGCGCGATTATAAGGGCGACGTCCAGTACTT
CATTGGCGTGCAGCTGGATGGCACCGAACGTCTTCATGGCGCCGCTGAGCGTGAGGCGGTCTGCCTGATC
AAAAAGACAGCCTTTCAGATTGCTGAGGCAGCGAACGACGAAAATTACTTTTGAATTCGATATCAAGCTT
ATCGATAATCAACCTCTGGATTACAAAATTTGTGAAAGATTGACTGGTATTCTTAACTATGTTGCTCCTT
TTACGCTATGTGGATACGCTGCTTTAATGCCTTTGTATCATGCTATTGCTTCCCGTATGGCTTTCATTTT
CTCCTCCTTGTATAAATCCTGGTTGCTGTCTCTTTATGAGGAGTTGTGGCCCGTTGTCAGGCAACGTGGC
GTGGTGTGCACTGTGTTTGCTGACGCAACCCCCACTGGTTGGGGCATTGCCACCACCTGTCAGCTCCTTT
CCGGGACTTTCGCTTTCCCCCTCCCTATTGCCACGGCGGAACTCATCGCCGCCTGCCTTGCCCGCTGCTG
GACAGGGGCTCGGCTGTTGGGCACTGACAATTCCGTGGTGTTGTCGGGGAAATCATCGTCCTTTCCTTGG
CTGCTCGCCTATGTTGCCACCTGGATTCTGCGCGGGACGTCCTTCTGCTACGTCCCTTCGGCCCTCAATC
CAGCGGACCTTCCTTCCCGCGGCCTGCTGCCGGCTCTGCGGCCTCTTCCGCGTCTTCGCCTTCGCCCTCA
GACGAGTCGGATCTCCCTTTGGGCCGCCTCCCCGCATCGATACCGAGCGCTGCTCGAGAGATCTACGGGT
GGCATCCCTGTGACCCCTCCCCAGTGCCTCTCCTGGCCCTGGAAGTTGCCACTCCAGTGCCCACCAGCCT
TGTCCTAATAAAATTAAGTTGCATCATTTTGTCTGACTAGGTGTCCTTCTATAATATTATGGGGTGGAGG
GGGGTGGTATGGAGCAAGGGGCAAGTTGGGAAGACAACCTGTAGGGCCTGCGGGGTCTATTGGGAACCAA
GCTGGAGTGCAGTGGCACAATCTTGGCTCACTGCAATCTCCGCCTCCTGGGTTCAAGCGATTCTCCTGCC
TCAGCCTCCCGAGTTGTTGGGATTCCAGGCATGCATGACCAGGCTCAGCTAATTTTTGTTTTTTTGGTAG
AGACGGGGTTTCACCATATTGGCCAGGCTGGTCTCCAACTCCTAATCTCAGGTGATCTACCCACCTTGGC
CTCCCAAATTGCTGGGATTACAGGCGTGAACCACTGCTCCCTTCCCTGTCCTTCTGATTTTGTAGGTAAC
CACGTGCGGACCGAGCGGCCGCAGGAACCCCTAGTGATGGAGTTGGCCACTCCCTCTCTGCGCGCTCGCT
CGCTCACTGAGGCCGGGCGACCAAAGGTCGCCCGACGCCCGGGCTTTGCCCGGGCGGCCTCAGTGAGCGA
GCGAGCGCGCAGCTGCCTGCAGGGGCGCCTGATGCGGTATTTTCTCCTTACGCATCTGTGCGGTATTTCA
CACCGCATA
[95 nt withheld, positions 4280-4374]
T
[46 nt withheld, positions 4376-4421]
C
[141 nt withheld, positions 4423-4563]
CCTTTGACGTTGGAGTCCACGTTCTTT
[37 nt withheld, positions 4591-4627]
ACTCTATCTCGGGCTATTCTTTTGATTTATAAGGGATTTTGCCGATTTCGGTCTATTGGTTAAAAAATGA
GCTGATTTAACAAAAATTTAACGCGAATTTTAACAAAATATTAACGTTTACAATTTTATGGTGCACTCTC
AGTACAATCTGCTCTGATGCCGCATAGTTAAGCCAGCCCCGACACCCGCCAACACCCGCTGACGCGCCCT
GACGGGCTTGTCTGCTCCCGGCATCCGCTTACAGACAAGCTGTGACCGTCTCCGGGAGCTGCATGTGTCA
GAGGTTTTCACCGTCATCACCGAAACGCGCGAGACGAAAGGGCCTCGTGATACGCCTATTTTTATAGGTT
AATGTCATGATAATAATGGTTTCTTAGACGTCAGGTGGCACTTTTCGGGGAAATGTGCGCGGAACCCCTA
TTTGTTTATTTTTCTAAATACATTCAAATATGTATCCGCTCATGAGACAATAACCCTGATAAATGCTTCA
ATAATATTGAAAAAGGAAGAGTATGAGTATTCAACATTTCCGTGTCGCCCTTATTCCCTTTTTTGCGGCA
TTTTGCCTTCCTGTTTTTGCTCACCCAGAAACGCTGGTGAAAGTAAAAGATGCTGAAGATCAGTTGGGTG
CACGAGTGGGTTACATCGAACTGGATCTCAACAGCGGTAAGATCCTTGAGAGTTTTCGCCCCGAAGAACG
TTTTCCAATGATGAGCACTTTTAAAGTTCTGCTATGTGGCGCGGTATTATCCCGTATTGACGCCGGGCAA
GAGCAACTCGGTCGCCGCATACACTATTCTCAGAATGACTTGGTTGAGTACTCACCAGTCACAGAAAAGC
ATCTTACGGATGGCATGACAGTAAGAGAATTATGCAGTGCTGCCATAACCATGAGTGATAACACTGCGGC
CAACTTACTTCTGACAACGATCGGAGGACCGAAGGAGCTAACCGCTTTTTTGCACAACATGGGGGATCAT
GTAACTCGCCTTGATCGTTGGGAACCGGAGCTGAATGAAGCCATACCAAACGACGAGCGTGACACCACGA
TGCCTGTAGCAATGGCAACAACGTTGCGCAAACTATTAACTGGCGAACTACTTACTCTAGCTTCCCGGCA
ACAATTAATAGACTGGATGGAGGCGGATAAAGTTGCAGGACCACTTCTGCGCTCGGCCCTTCCGGCTGGC
TGGTTTATTGCTGATAAATCTGGAGCCGGTGAGCGTGGGTCTCGCGGTATCATTGCAGCACTGGGGCCAG
ATGGTAAGCCCTCCCGTATCGTAGTTATCTACACGACGGGGAGTCAGGCAACTATGGATGAACGAAATAG
ACAGATCGCTGAGATAGGTGCCTCACTGATTAAGCATTGGTAACTGTCAGACCAAGTTTACTCATATATA
CTTTAGATTGATTTAAAACTTCATTTTTAATTTAAAAGGATCTAGGTGAAGATCCTTTTTGATAATCTCA
TGACCAAAATCCCTTAACGTGAGTTTTCGTTCCACTGAGCGTCAGACCCCGTAGAAAAGATCAAAGGATC
TTCTTGAGATCCTTTTTTTCTGCGCGTAATCTGCTGCTTGCAAACAAAAAAACCACCGCTACCAGCGGTG
GTTTGTTTGCCGGATCAAGAGCTACCAACTCTTTTTCCGAAGGTAACTGGCTTCAGCAGAGCGCAGATAC
CAAATACTGTTCTTCTAGTGTAGCCGTAGTTAGGCCACCACTTCAAGAACTCTGTAGCACCGCCTACATA
CCTCGCTCTGCTAATCCTGTTACCAGTGGCTGCTGCCAGTGGCGATAAGTCGTGTCTTACCGGGTTGGAC
TCAAGACGATAGTTACCGGATAAGGCGCAGCGGTCGGGCTGAACGGGGGGTTCGTGCACACAGCCCAGCT
TGGAGCGAACGACCTACACCGAACTGAGATACCTACAGCGTGAGCTATGAGAAAGCGCCACGCTTCCCGA
AGGGAGAAAGGCGGACAGGTATCCGGTAAGCGGCAGGGTCGGAACAGGAGAGCGCACGAGGGAGCTTCCA
GGGGGAAACGCCTGGTATCTTTATAGTCCTGTCGGGTTTCGCCACCTCTGACTTGAGCGTCGATTTTTGT
GATGCTCGTCAGGGGGGCGGAGCCTATGGAAAAACGCCAGCAACGCGGCCTTTTTACGGTTCCTGGCCTT
TTGCTGGCCTTTTGCTCA
